Addgene plasmid #19616: pGC180
Depositing lab: Jane Hubbard. Depositing organization: NYU Grossman School of Medicine. Publication: A "FLP-Out" system for controlled gene expression in Caenorhabditis elegans. Voutev R, Hubbard EJ. Genetics. 2008 Sep;180(1):103-19. doi: 10.1534/genetics.108.090274. PubMed 18723890.
Backbone
  Vector backbone: pGC31
  Vector type: Worm Expression ; FLP/FRT, Destination vector
Growth in bacteria
  Bacterial resistance: Chloramphenicol and Ampicillin, 25 & 100 μg/mL
  Growth temperature: 37°C
  Growth strain: DB3.1
  Growth instructions: DB3.1 cells
  Copy number: High Copy
Gene/Insert
  Gene/Insert name: Gateway(attR1-attR2)::FLP::let-858(3’)-(Cbr)unc-119(+)
  Species: C. elegans (nematode), S. cerevisiae (budding yeast)
  Cloning method: Restriction Enzyme
  Sequencing primers: 5′ T7
Terms and licenses: Academic/Nonprofit Terms; Industry Terms: Not Available to Industry
How to cite: pGC180 was a gift from Jane Hubbard (Addgene plasmid # 19616 ; http://n2t.net/addgene:19616 ; RRID:Addgene_19616)
