[The description below was written by a language model from this plasmid's Addgene catalogue record and the feature table of its GenBank file.]
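Description:
pGC180 is an 8,041 bp Gateway destination vector for C. elegans expression, built on the pGC31 backbone as part of a "FLP-Out" system for controlled gene expression in the worm. It replicates in E. coli from a high-copy ColE1/pUC-type origin and carries a beta-lactamase gene for ampicillin selection. The Gateway cassette, bounded by attR1 and attR2, contains a chloramphenicol acetyltransferase gene driven by a lac UV5 promoter and the ccdB gyrase toxin. The plasmid is therefore selected on both chloramphenicol and ampicillin and must be maintained in a ccdB-tolerant strain such as DB3.1. A T7 promoter and primer site lies just upstream of attR1 and serves as the listed sequencing primer.

Immediately downstream of attR2 is the coding sequence for FLP, the site-specific recombinase from S. cerevisiae that acts on FRT sites. According to the insert name, this is followed by the let-858 3' region and a C. briggsae unc-119(+) gene. Neither of these is annotated in the feature table, although a long unannotated stretch after FLP presumably holds them. The vector carries no worm promoter of its own. The design implies that an LR reaction replaces the CmR/ccdB cassette with a promoter of the user's choice from an entry clone, placing FLP under that promoter's control. The unc-119(+) gene is commonly used as a transformation marker that rescues unc-119 mutant worms. FLP expressed from such a construct would excise an FRT-flanked segment in a separately supplied target transgene, so that gene expression can be switched according to where or when the chosen promoter is active. A short Factor Xa site annotated on the reverse strand is probably an incidental sequence match.
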