LOCUS       Exported 8041 bp ds-DNA circular SYN 13-MAY-2021
DEFINITION  synthetic circular DNA
ACCESSION   .
VERSION     .
KEYWORDS    pGC180
SOURCE      synthetic DNA construct
  ORGANISM  synthetic DNA construct
REFERENCE   1 (bases 1 to 8041)
  AUTHORS   Voutev R, Hubbard EJ
  TITLE     A ""FLP-Out"" system for controlled gene expression in
            Caenorhabditis elegans.
  JOURNAL   Genetics. 2008 Sep . 180(1):103-19.
  PUBMED    18723890
REFERENCE   2 (bases 1 to 8041)
  AUTHORS   .
  TITLE     Direct Submission
  JOURNAL   Exported May 13, 2021 from SnapGene Server 1.1.58
            http://www.snapgene.com
FEATURES             Location/Qualifiers
     source          1..8041
                     /organism="synthetic DNA construct"
                     /mol_type="other DNA"
     primer_bind     19..38
                     /label=T7
                     /note="T7 promoter, forward primer"
     promoter        19..37
                     /label=T7 promoter
                     /note="promoter for bacteriophage T7 RNA polymerase"
     protein_bind    60..184
                     /gene="mutant version of attR"
                     /label=attR1
                     /bound_moiety="LR Clonase(TM)"
                     /note="recombination site for the Gateway(R) LR reaction"
     promoter        209..239
                     /label=lac UV5 promoter
                     /note="E. coli lac promoter with an ""up"" mutation"
     CDS             293..952
                     /codon_start=1
                     /gene="cat"
                     /product="chloramphenicol acetyltransferase"
                     /label=CmR
                     /note="confers resistance to chloramphenicol"
                     /translation="MEKKITGYTTVDISQWHRKEHFEAFQSVAQCTYNQTVQLDITAFL
                     KTVKKNKHKFYPAFIHILARLMNAHPEFRMAMKDGELVIWDSVHPCYTVFHEQTETFSS
                     LWSEYHDDFRQFLHIYSQDVACYGENLAYFPKGFIENMFFVSANPWVSFTSFDLNVANM
                     DNFFAPVFTMGKYYTQGDKVLMPLAIQVHHAVCDGFHVGRMLNELQQYCDEWQGGA"
     primer_bind     complement(359..378)
                     /label=CAT-R
                     /note="Chloramphenicol resistance gene, reverse primer"
     CDS             1294..1599
                     /codon_start=1
                     /gene="ccdB"
                     /product="CcdB, a bacterial toxin that poisons DNA gyrase"
                     /label=ccdB
                     /note="Plasmids containing the ccdB gene cannot be
                     propagated in standard E. coli strains."
                     /translation="MQFKVYTYKRESRYRLFVDVQSDIIDTPGRRMVIPLASARLLSDK
                     VSRELYPVVHIGDESWRMMTTDMASVPVSVIGEEVADLSHRENDIKNAINLMFWGI"
     primer_bind     1478..1497
                     /label=ccdB-fwd
                     /note="ccdB gene, forward primer"
     protein_bind    complement(1640..1764)
                     /gene="mutant version of attR"
                     /label=attR2
                     /bound_moiety="LR Clonase(TM)"
                     /note="recombination site for the Gateway(R) LR reaction"
     primer_bind     complement(1780..1796)
                     /label=KS primer
                     /note="common sequencing primer, one of multiple similar
                     variants"
     primer_bind     complement(1781..1797)
                     /label=pBluescriptKS
                     /note="For pBluescript vector"
     CDS             1820..3091
                     /codon_start=1
                     /product="site-specific recombinase"
                     /label=FLP
                     /note="FLP is a site-specific recombinase from
                     Saccharomyces cerevisiae. Recombination occurs at FRT
                     sequences."
                     /translation="MPQFDILCKTPPKVLVRQFVERFERPSGEKIALCAAELTYLCWMI
                     THNGTAIKRATFMSYNTIISNSLSFDIVNKSLQFKYKTQKATILEASLKKLIPAWEFTI
                     IPYYGQKHQSDITDIVSSLQLQFESSEEADKGNSHSKKMLKALLSEGESIWEITEKILN
                     SFEYTSRFTKTKTLYQFLFLATFINCGRFSDIKNVDPKSFKLVQNKYLGVIIQCLVTET
                     KTSVSRHIYFFSARGRIDPLVYLDEFLRNSEPVLKRVNRTGNSSSNKQEYQLLKDNLVR
                     SYNKALKKNAPYSIFAIKNGPKSHIGRHLMTSFLSMKGLTELTNVVGNWSDKRASAVAR
                     TTYTHQITAIPDHYFALVSRYYAYDPISKEMIALKDETNPIEEWQHIEQLKGSAEGSIR
                     YPAWNGIISQEVLDYLSSYINRRI"
     CDS             complement(3791..3802)
                     /codon_start=1
                     /product="Factor Xa recognition and cleavage site"
                     /label=Factor Xa site
                     /translation="IEGR"
     primer_bind     5957..5978
                     /label=F1ori-F
                     /note="F1 origin, forward primer"
     promoter        6141..6245
                     /gene="bla"
                     /label=AmpR promoter
     CDS             6246..7106
                     /codon_start=1
                     /gene="bla"
                     /product="beta-lactamase"
                     /label=AmpR
                     /note="confers resistance to ampicillin, carbenicillin, and
                     related antibiotics"
                     /translation="MSIQHFRVALIPFFAAFCLPVFAHPETLVKVKDAEDQLGARVGYI
                     ELDLNSGKILESFRPEERFPMMSTFKVLLCGAVLSRIDAGQEQLGRRIHYSQNDLVEYS
                     PVTEKHLTDGMTVRELCSAAITMSDNTAANLLLTTIGGPKELTAFLHNMGDHVTRLDRW
                     EPELNEAIPNDERDTTMPVAMATTLRKLLTGELLTLASRQQLIDWMEADKVAGPLLRSA
                     LPAGWFIADKSGAGERGSRGIIAALGPDGKPSRIVVIYTTGSQATMDERNRQIAEIGAS
                     LIKHW"
     primer_bind     complement(6464..6483)
                     /label=Amp-R
                     /note="Ampicillin resistance gene, reverse primer"
     rep_origin      7277..7865
                     /direction=RIGHT
                     /label=ori
                     /note="high-copy-number ColE1/pMB1/pBR322/pUC origin of
                     replication"
     primer_bind     7766..7785
                     /label=pBR322ori-F
                     /note="pBR322 origin, forward primer"
     primer_bind     8019..8036
                     /label=L4440
                     /note="L4440 vector, forward primer"
ORIGIN
        1 aacctggctt atcgaaatta atacgactca ctatagggag accggcagat ctgatatcaa
       61 caagtttgta caaaaaagct gaacgagaaa cgtaaaatga tataaatatc aatatattaa
      121 attagatttt gcataaaaaa cagactacat aatactgtaa aacacaacat atccagtcat
      181 attggcggcc gcattaggca ccccaggctt tacactttat gcttccggct cgtataatgt
      241 gtggattttg agttaggatc cgtcgagatt ttcaggagct aaggaagcta aaatggagaa
      301 aaaaatcact ggatatacca ccgttgatat atcccaatgg catcgtaaag aacattttga
      361 ggcatttcag tcagttgctc aatgtaccta taaccagacc gttcagctgg atattacggc
      421 ctttttaaag accgtaaaga aaaataagca caagttttat ccggccttta ttcacattct
      481 tgcccgcctg atgaatgctc atccggaatt ccgtatggca atgaaagacg gtgagctggt
      541 gatatgggat agtgttcacc cttgttacac cgttttccat gagcaaactg aaacgttttc
      601 atcgctctgg agtgaatacc acgacgattt ccggcagttt ctacacatat attcgcaaga
      661 tgtggcgtgt tacggtgaaa acctggccta tttccctaaa gggtttattg agaatatgtt
      721 tttcgtctca gccaatccct gggtgagttt caccagtttt gatttaaacg tggccaatat
      781 ggacaacttc ttcgcccccg ttttcaccat gggcaaatat tatacgcaag gcgacaaggt
      841 gctgatgccg ctggcgattc aggttcatca tgccgtttgt gatggcttcc atgtcggcag
      901 aatgcttaat gaattacaac agtactgcga tgagtggcag ggcggggcgt aaagatctgg
      961 atccggctta ctaaaagcca gataacagta tgcgtatttg cgcgctgatt tttgcggtat
     1021 aagaatatat actgatatgt atacccgaag tatgtcaaaa agaggtatgc tatgaagcag
     1081 cgtattacag tgacagttga cagcgacagc tatcagttgc tcaaggcata tatgatgtca
     1141 atatctccgg tctggtaagc acaaccatgc agaatgaagc ccgtcgtctg cgtgccgaac
     1201 gctggaaagc ggaaaatcag gaagggatgg ctgaggtcgc ccggtttatt gaaatgaacg
     1261 gctcttttgc tgacgagaac aggggctggt gaaatgcagt ttaaggttta cacctataaa
     1321 agagagagcc gttatcgtct gtttgtggat gtacagagtg atattattga cacgcccggg
     1381 cgacggatgg tgatccccct ggccagtgca cgtctgctgt cagataaagt ctcccgtgaa
     1441 ctttacccgg tggtgcatat cggggatgaa agctggcgca tgatgaccac cgatatggcc
     1501 agtgtgccgg tctccgttat cggggaagaa gtggctgatc tcagccaccg cgaaaatgac
     1561 atcaaaaacg ccattaacct gatgttctgg ggaatataaa tgtcaggctc ccttatacac
     1621 agccagtctg caggtcgacc atagtgactg gatatgttgt gttttacagt attatgtagt
     1681 ctgtttttta tgcaaaatct aatttaatat attgatattt atatcatttt acgtttctcg
     1741 ttcagctttc ttgtacaaag tggttgatat caagcttatc gataccgtcg acctcgaggg
     1801 ggggcccggt accaaaaaca tgccacaatt tgatatatta tgtaaaacac cacctaaggt
     1861 gcttgttcgt cagtttgtgg aaaggtttga aagaccttca ggtgagaaaa tagcattatg
     1921 tgctgctgaa ctaacctatt tatgttggat gattacacat aacggaacag caatcaagag
     1981 agccacattc atgagctata atactatcat aagcaattcg ctgagtttcg atattgtcaa
     2041 taaatcactc cagtttaaat acaagacgca aaaagcaaca attctggaag cctcattaaa
     2101 gaaattgatt cctgcttggg aatttacaat tattccttac tatggacaaa aacatcaatc
     2161 tgatatcact gatattgtaa gtagtttgca attacagttc gaatcatcgg aagaagcaga
     2221 taagggaaat agccacagta aaaaaatgct taaagcactt ctaagtgagg gtgaaagcat
     2281 ctgggagatc actgagaaaa tactaaattc gtttgagtat acttcgagat ttacaaaaac
     2341 aaaaacttta taccaattcc tcttcctagc tactttcatc aattgtggaa gattcagcga
     2401 tattaagaac gttgatccga aatcatttaa attagtccaa aataagtatc tgggagtaat
     2461 aatccagtgt ttagtgacag agacaaagac aagcgttagt aggcacatat acttctttag
     2521 cgcaaggggt aggatcgatc cacttgtata tttggatgaa tttttgagga attctgaacc
     2581 agtcctaaaa cgagtaaata ggaccggcaa ttcttcaagc aataaacagg aataccaatt
     2641 attaaaagat aacttagtca gatcgtacaa taaagctttg aagaaaaatg cgccttattc
     2701 aatctttgct ataaaaaatg gcccaaaatc tcacattgga agacatttga tgacctcatt
     2761 tctttcaatg aagggcctaa cggagttgac taatgttgtg ggaaattgga gcgataagcg
     2821 tgcttctgcc gtggccagga caacgtatac tcatcagata acagcaatac ctgatcacta
     2881 cttcgcacta gtttctcggt actatgcata tgatccaata tcaaaggaaa tgatagcatt
     2941 gaaggatgag actaatccaa ttgaggagtg gcagcatata gaacagctaa agggtagtgc
     3001 tgaaggaagc atacgatacc ccgcatggaa tgggataata tcacaggagg tactagacta
     3061 cctttcatcc tacataaata gacgcatata agtacgcatt taagcataaa cacgcactat
     3121 gccgttcttc tcatgtatat atatatacag gcaacacgca gatataggtg cgacgtgaac
     3181 agtgagctgt atgtgcgggg atccactagt tctagccggc catacaagta atccggatga
     3241 tcgacgccaa cgtcgttgaa ttttcaaatt ttaaatactg aatatttgtt ttttttccta
     3301 ttatttattt attctctttg tgtttttttt cttgctttct aaaaaattaa ttcaatccaa
     3361 atctaaacat gagcggtttt ttttctcttt ccgtctccca attcgtattc cgctcctctc
     3421 atctgaacac aatgtgcaag tttatttatc ttctcgcttt catttcatta ggacgtgggg
     3481 ggaattggtg gaagggggaa acacacaaaa ggatgatgga aatgaaataa ggacacacaa
     3541 tatgcaacaa cattcaattc agaaatatgg aggaaggttt aaaagaaaac ataaaaatat
     3601 atagaggagg aaggaaaact agtctagaat cctatgcttg cactttgagc caatttatcc
     3661 aagtccttgt aaaaagtatt cgaaaattgt taacggataa aatgtttatt ataatatcaa
     3721 aaacaatttg tcagttgacc actttttgat atatttgaca gaaaccggga tgaattggct
     3781 caaagttagg gcgcccttct attacagggt ttctgataac aaaccggtta ttaactccca
     3841 acaagggatg atttcaattc atcatgctca aattgaccca aattaagtta catgacaaat
     3901 tcatcgccct tttcaactct tcttggctca tcatctgtta ttctgttcct attctgtctg
     3961 caccctatac ccctttgcat actctctcgt cattcctttc ttggatagtg tcttcttctc
     4021 cccagctctg ctacttctat gacttgcgcc cgctgctttt ccgctcgttc ctctcctctc
     4081 tgacgtcttc ttctgcttct tttctccttc ctttttccct tctcaatctt cctctttttc
     4141 ccatttctgt caatcattcg aagaagaaga agaagaagac cctcattcat ttcatttttt
     4201 tttctgtcgg tgtgtgctgc tcggttaaga gtgagctctc tattccacgt cttcttcttt
     4261 ttcttcttcg attcgaatca atcactccac caaaacgcat tcgtttttgg gattcacccc
     4321 gcggttcgca acaggtttct ttttcaaatt attagcgtta taaatagaaa aatggtggag
     4381 tttcaataaa aatgataatt tacaaagtgt attttgatta catgtactca aaaaggttga
     4441 aatttttcat accagttttc cggaaatcca tctgatatca ttatcgtatt tttcttttta
     4501 aaaatgtttt caaaaaaaaa caaaatatag ctggttattt ggcaccctct aattaccatt
     4561 ttcctgtcac accacactct tttccttctt ccacttcttt ccgttttcag ccgcttccaa
     4621 ccaaaccgat atgaaagccg agcaacaaca atcgattcca cccggctcgg cgaccttccc
     4681 gtcgcaggtg agactcagaa aactagagaa accgctcaac taactcttga tatccgattt
     4741 cattcttttc tcttttcttt ttgttgaact tttccatatt tccagatgcc acggccacca
     4801 ccaagcaccg aacaaggaat cacaacggaa tcggagcttg cgaagaaagc tcaaatcact
     4861 ccgaacgacg ttttagcact tccgggaatc actcaaggta tcttgctccc tttggatttc
     4921 agtttaaaac ataaatttag gattcttatg ctccccatct gcgaacatct ataacatcga
     4981 gttcaccaag ttccaaatcc gtgatctgga cactgagcaa gtgcttttcg agatcgccaa
     5041 accggagaac gatcaggaga atgatgagtc gccacaggag tcggcaagat acgtgcgtta
     5101 tagatttgct ccaaactttt tgaaactcaa aacggtcgga gcaactgtgg aattcaaagt
     5161 aggagacatc ccaatccatc atttccgaat gatcgaacgt cacttcttca aagatcgcct
     5221 tctgaagtgt tttgactttg aattcggatt ctgtattccg aattcacgaa acaactgtga
     5281 acatatctat gagttccctc aactctctca acaactcagt gagtcattat tctaaaaagt
     5341 acaattcaaa agactaatct ctttttcagt ggacgacatg atcaacaatc caaacgagac
     5401 tcgttctgac agcttctatt tcgtcgataa caaactcgtc atgcacaaca aagccgacta
     5461 ctcatatgat gcataaatat ttaatacaaa aatgttctgg ataattattc tgtcgaatag
     5521 aaaaaaaact ccaaatgtga ttaaattcca ataattcctg tctagtttgt tccttcccct
     5581 tccccttctc atgttcaatg cattcctaag cttttcagtt ccccccttgt ttctatattt
     5641 tttcgctgtc ctgtcacact cgctaaaaac actaatcaca cggaaatctg ttttcaataa
     5701 aaactccaac tttaactcat tttcaatttc aactgaaaga ttttttcatt agagaatgtc
     5761 taggcatgct ctagagggcc caaaagnnnn nnnnnnnnnn nnnnnnnnnn nnnnnnnnnn
     5821 nnnnnnnnnn nnnnnnnnnn nnnnnnnnnn nnnnnnnnnn nnnnnnnnnn nnnnnannnn
     5881 nnnnnnnnnn nnnnnnnnnn nnnnnnnnnn nnnnnnnnnn nnnnnccttt gacgttggag
     5941 tccacgttct ttaatagtgg actcttgttc caaactggaa caacactcaa ccctatctcg
     6001 gtctattctt ttgatttata agggattttg ccgatttcgg cctattggtt aaaaaatgag
     6061 ctgatttaac aaaaatttaa cgcgaatttt aacaaaatat taacgcttac aatttaggtg
     6121 gcacttttcg gggaaatgtg cgcggaaccc ctatttgttt atttttctaa atacattcaa
     6181 atatgtatcc gctcatgaga caataaccct gataaatgct tcaataatat tgaaaaagga
     6241 agagtatgag tattcaacat ttccgtgtcg cccttattcc cttttttgcg gcattttgcc
     6301 ttcctgtttt tgctcaccca gaaacgctgg tgaaagtaaa agatgctgaa gatcagttgg
     6361 gtgcacgagt gggttacatc gaactggatc tcaacagcgg taagatcctt gagagttttc
     6421 gccccgaaga acgttttcca atgatgagca cttttaaagt tctgctatgt ggcgcggtat
     6481 tatcccgtat tgacgccggg caagagcaac tcggtcgccg catacactat tctcagaatg
     6541 acttggttga gtactcacca gtcacagaaa agcatcttac ggatggcatg acagtaagag
     6601 aattatgcag tgctgccata accatgagtg ataacactgc ggccaactta cttctgacaa
     6661 cgatcggagg accgaaggag ctaaccgctt ttttgcacaa catgggggat catgtaactc
     6721 gccttgatcg ttgggaaccg gagctgaatg aagccatacc aaacgacgag cgtgacacca
     6781 cgatgcctgt agcaatggca acaacgttgc gcaaactatt aactggcgaa ctacttactc
     6841 tagcttcccg gcaacaatta atagactgga tggaggcgga taaagttgca ggaccacttc
     6901 tgcgctcggc ccttccggct ggctggttta ttgctgataa atctggagcc ggtgagcgtg
     6961 ggtctcgcgg tatcattgca gcactggggc cagatggtaa gccctcccgt atcgtagtta
     7021 tctacacgac ggggagtcag gcaactatgg atgaacgaaa tagacagatc gctgagatag
     7081 gtgcctcact gattaagcat tggtaactgt cagaccaagt ttactcatat atactttaga
     7141 ttgatttaaa acttcatttt taatttaaaa ggatctaggt gaagatcctt tttgataatc
     7201 tcatgaccaa aatcccttaa cgtgagtttt cgttccactg agcgtcagac cccgtagaaa
     7261 agatcaaagg atcttcttga gatccttttt ttctgcgcgt aatctgctgc ttgcaaacaa
     7321 aaaaaccacc gctaccagcg gtggtttgtt tgccggatca agagctacca actctttttc
     7381 cgaaggtaac tggcttcagc agagcgcaga taccaaatac tgtccttcta gtgtagccgt
     7441 agttaggcca ccacttcaag aactctgtag caccgcctac atacctcgct ctgctaatcc
     7501 tgttaccagt ggctgctgcc agtggcgata agtcgtgtct taccgggttg gactcaagac
     7561 gatagttacc ggataaggcg cagcggtcgg gctgaacggg gggttcgtgc acacagccca
     7621 gcttggagcg aacgacctac accgaactga gatacctaca gcgtgagcta tgagaaagcg
     7681 ccacgcttcc cgaagggaga aaggcggaca ggtatccggt aagcggcagg gtcggaacag
     7741 gagagcgcac gagggagctt ccagggggaa acgcctggta tctttatagt cctgtcgggt
     7801 ttcgccacct ctgacttgag cgtcgatttt tgtgatgctc gtcagggggg cggagcctat
     7861 ggaaaaacgc cagcaacgcg gcctttttac ggttcctggc cttttgctgg ccttttgctc
     7921 acatgttctt tcctgcgtta tcccctgatt ctgtggataa ccgtattacc gcctttgagt
     7981 gagctgatac cgctcgccgc agccgaacga ccgagcgcag cgagtcagtg agcgaggaag
     8041 c
//
