>Addgene plasmid #19616 | pGC180 | addgene partial sequence | sequence record 25385 | 19616 with pBluescriptKS
TGACGAGAAACGTAAAATGATATAAATATCAATATATTAAATTAGATNNNNNNNNTAAAAAACAGACTAC
ATAATACTGTAAAACACAACATATCCAGTCACTATGGTCGACCTGCAGACTGGCTGTGTATAAGGGAGCC
TGACATTTATATTCCCCAGAACATCAGGTTAATGGCGTTTTTGATGTCATTTTCGCGGTGGCTGAGATCA
GCCACTTCTTCCCCGATAACGGAGACCGGCACACTGGCCATATCGGTGGTCATCATGCGCCAGCTTTCAT
CCCCGATATGCACCACCGGGTAAAGTTCACGGGAGACTTTATCTGACAGCAGACGTGCACTGGCCAGGGG
GATCACCATCCGTCGCCCGGGCGTGTCAATAATATCACTCTGTACATCCACAAACAGACGATAACGGCTC
TCTCTTTTATAGGTGTAAACCTTAAACTGCATTTCACCAGCCCCTGTTCTCGTCAGCAAAAGAGCCGTTC
ATTTCAATAAACCGGGCGACCTCAGCCATCCCTTCCTGATTTTCCGCTTTCCAGCGTTCGGCACGCAGAC
GACGGGCTTCATTCTGCATGGTTGTGCTTACCAGACCGGANATATTGACATCATATATGCCTTGAGCAAC
TGATAGCTGTCGCTGTCAACTGTCACTGTAATACGCTGCTTCATAGCATACCTCTTTTTGACATACTTCG
GNTATACATATCAGTATATATTCNTATACCGCAAAAATCAGCGCGCAAANTACGCATACTGTTATCTGNN
